Addgene plasmid #76962: CAD gRNA (BRDN0001146638)
Purpose: 3rd generation lentiviral gRNA plasmid targeting human CAD
Depositing lab: John Doench & David Root. Depositing organization: Broad Institute. Publication: Optimized sgRNA design to maximize activity and minimize off-target effects of CRISPR-Cas9. Doench JG, Fusi N, Sullender M, Hegde M, Vaimberg EW, Donovan KF, Smith I, Tothova Z, Wilen C, Orchard R, Virgin HW, Listgarten J, Root DE. Nat Biotechnol. 2016 Jan 18. doi: 10.1038/nbt.3437. PubMed 26780180.
Backbone
  Vector backbone: lentiGuide-Puro
  Backbone manufacturer: Zhang Lab (Addgene plasmid # 52963)
  Vector type: Mammalian Expression, Lentiviral, CRISPR
  Selectable markers: Puromycin
Growth in bacteria
  Bacterial resistance: Ampicillin, 100 μg/mL
  Growth temperature: 37°C
  Growth strain: DH5alpha
  Copy number: High Copy
Gene/Insert
  Gene/Insert name: CAD (alt name: CAD)
  gRNA/shRNA sequence: GAAGGTGTGATCCTATCCAT
  Species: H. sapiens (human)
  Entrez Gene: CAD (a.k.a. CDG1Z, DEE50, EIEE50, GATD4)
  Promoter: hU6
  Cloning method: Unknown
  Sequencing primers: 5′ U6-F; 3′ pS2-R
Terms and licenses: Academic/Nonprofit Terms; Industry Terms: Not Available to Industry
Depositor comments: The gRNA was designed to target a Genbank reference sequence which has since been removed from the database. Note that this plasmid does NOT contain Cas9. It should be used in conjunction with lentiCas9-Blast (Addgene #52962) or otherwise with cell lines already expressing Cas9. Browse the full kinome gRNA library at http://www.addgene.org/pooled-library/broadgpp-human-kinome/ or visit http://www.broadinstitute.org/rnai/public/ for detailed protocols and information.
How to cite: CAD gRNA (BRDN0001146638) was a gift from John Doench & David Root (Addgene plasmid # 76962 ; http://n2t.net/addgene:76962 ; RRID:Addgene_76962)
