[The description below was written by a language model from this plasmid's Addgene catalogue record and pLannotate feature annotations shown in this document.]
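Description:
CAD gRNA (BRDN0001146638) is a third-generation lentiviral guide RNA plasmid built on the lentiGuide-Puro backbone and designed to direct Streptococcus pyogenes Cas9 to the human CAD gene. In bacteria it is maintained as a high-copy plasmid through a ColE1/pUC-type origin and selected with ampicillin via the β-lactamase gene. An f1 origin, an SV40 origin and leftover lac, T7 and T3 elements from the cloning backbone are also annotated.

The transfer cassette is framed by an RSV promoter fused to a truncated HIV-1 5' LTR, which makes genomic RNA production Tat-independent, and a self-inactivating ΔU3 3' LTR followed by an SV40 polyadenylation signal. The Ψ packaging signal with adjoining gag fragment, the Rev response element and the cPPT/CTS support packaging, nuclear export of the viral RNA and efficient transduction. Within this unit, a human U6 RNA polymerase III promoter drives the CAD-specific spacer joined to the Cas9 gRNA scaffold. Downstream, the EF-1α core promoter with its intron A expresses puromycin N-acetyltransferase, allowing puromycin selection of transduced mammalian cells, and a WPRE enhances expression of that transcript.

The plasmid carries no Cas9, so it must be paired with a separate Cas9 vector or used in cells that already express the nuclease. It belongs to a human kinome gRNA collection made with optimized sgRNA design rules and is suited to CAD knockout or loss-of-function studies. The depositor notes that the guide was designed against a GenBank reference sequence that has since been withdrawn. The cloning method is not recorded.
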