Features (pLannotate 1.2.2; 29 found; start..end, strand, type, name):
     14..80      +  CDS            small t antigen (fragment): SV40 (simian virus 40) small t antigen
    106..317     +  promoter       EF-1α core promoter: core promoter for human elongation factor EF-1α
    318..1256    +  intron         EF-1α intron A: intron upstream of the start codon of human EF-1α
   1278..1877    +  CDS            PuroR (fragment): puromycin N-acetyltransferase; pac from Streptomyces; confers resistance to puromycin
   1893..2481    +  misc_feature   WPRE: woodchuck hepatitis virus posttranscriptional regulatory element
   2532..2551    +  misc_feature   cPPT/CTS (fragment): central polypurine tract and central termination sequence of HIV-1
   2553..2786    +  LTR            3' LTR (ΔU3): self-inactivating 3' long terminal repeat (LTR) from HIV-1
   2864..2985    +  polyA_signal   SV40 poly(A) signal: SV40 polyadenylation signal
   3025..3160    +  rep_origin     SV40 ori: SV40 origin of replication
   3181..3199    -  promoter       T7 promoter: promoter for bacteriophage T7 RNA polymerase
   3207..3362    +  CDS            lacZα (fragment): LacZα fragment of β-galactosidase; lacZ fragment
   3367..3795    +  rep_origin     f1 ori (sequence partly withheld): f1 bacteriophage origin of replication; arrow indicates direction of (+) strand synthesis
   3848..3952    +  promoter       AmpR promoter: bla
   3953..4813    +  CDS            AmpR: β-lactamase; bla; confers resistance to ampicillin, carbenicillin, and related antibiotics
   4984..5572    +  rep_origin     ori: high-copy-number ColE1/pMB1/pBR322/pUC origin of replication
   5755..5847    +  CDS            lacI (fragment): lac repressor; lacI; The lac repressor binds to the lac operator to inhibit transcription in E. coli. This inhibition can be relieved by adding lactose or isopropyl-β-D-thiogalactopyranoside (IPTG).
   5860..5881    +  protein_bind   CAP binding site: CAP binding activates transcription in the presence of cAMP. E. coli catabolite activator protein
   5896..5926    +  promoter       lac promoter: promoter for the E. coli lac operon
   5934..5950    +  protein_bind   lac operator: The lac repressor binds to the lac operator to inhibit transcription in E. coli. This inhibition can be relieved by adding lactose or isopropyl-β-D-thiogalactopyranoside (IPTG). lac repressor encoded by lacI
   5995..6013    +  promoter       T3 promoter: promoter for bacteriophage T3 RNA polymerase
   6041..6267    +  promoter       RSV promoter: Rous sarcoma virus enhancer/promoter
   6268..6448    +  LTR            5' LTR (truncated): truncated 5' long terminal repeat (LTR) from HIV-1
   6495..6620    +  misc_feature   HIV-1 Ψ: packaging signal of human immunodeficiency virus type 1
   6604..6967    +  CDS            HIV-1 gag (fragment): gag protein from human immunodeficiency virus 1; gag
   7113..7346    +  misc_feature   RRE: The Rev response element (RRE) of HIV-1 allows for Rev-dependent mRNA export from the nucleus to the cytoplasm.
   7723..7749    +  CDS            Rev (fragment): human immunodeficiency virus 1 (HIV-1) Rev protein; rev; enhances nuclear export of unspliced and incompletely spliced viral mRNAs
   7753..7993    +  promoter       U6 promoter: RNA polymerase III promoter for human U6 snRNA
   8023..8098    +  misc_RNA       gRNA scaffold: guide RNA scaffold for the Streptococcus pyogenes CRISPR/Cas9 system
   8154..8271    +  misc_feature   cPPT/CTS: central polypurine tract and central termination sequence of HIV-1
>Addgene plasmid #76962 | CAD gRNA (BRDN0001146638) | addgene full sequence | sequence record 186846 | Addgene Assembled Sequence
CCCGGGTGCAAAGATGGATAAAGTTTTAAACAGAGAGGAATCTTTGCAGCTAATGGACCTTCTAGGTCTT
GAAAGGAGTGGGAATTGGCTCCGGTGCCCGTCAGTGGGCAGAGCGCACATCGCCCACAGTCCCCGAGAAG
TTGGGGGGAGGGGTCGGCAATTGATCCGGTGCCTAGAGAAGGTGGCGCGGGGTAAACTGGGAAAGTGATG
TCGTGTACTGGCTCCGCCTTTTTCCCGAGGGTGGGGGAGAACCGTATATAAGTGCAGTAGTCGCCGTGAA
CGTTCTTTTTCGCAACGGGTTTGCCGCCAGAACACAGGTAAGTGCCGTGTGTGGTTCCCGCGGGCCTGGC
CTCTTTACGGGTTATGGCCCTTGCGTGCCTTGAATTACTTCCACCTGGCTGCAGTACGTGATTCTTGATC
CCGAGCTTCGGGTTGGAAGTGGGTGGGAGAGTTCGAGGCCTTGCGCTTAAGGAGCCCCTTCGCCTCGTGC
TTGAGTTGAGGCCTGGCCTGGGCGCTGGGGCCGCCGCGTGCGAATCTGGTGGCACCTTCGCGCCTGTCTC
GCTGCTTTCGATAAGTCTCTAGCCATTTAAAATTTTTGATGACCTGCTGCGACGCTTTTTTTCTGGCAAG
ATAGTCTTGTAAATGCGGGCCAAGATCTGCACACTGGTATTTCGGTTTTTGGGGCCGCGGGCGGCGACGG
GGCCCGTGCGTCCCAGCGCACATGTTCGGCGAGGCGGGGCCTGCGAGCGCGGCCACCGAGAATCGGACGG
GGGTAGTCTCAAGCTGGCCGGCCTGCTCTGGTGCCTGGCCTCGCGCCGCCGTGTATCGCCCCGCCCTGGG
CGGCAAGGCTGGCCCGGTCGGCACCAGTTGCGTGAGCGGAAAGATGGCCGCTTCCCGGCCCTGCTGCAGG
GAGCTCAAAATGGAGGACGCGGCGCTCGGGAGAGCGGGCGGGTGAGTCACCCACACAAAGGAAAAGGGCC
TTTCCGTCCTCAGCCGTCGCTTCATGTGACTCCACGGAGTACCGGGCGCCGTCCAGGCACCTCGATTAGT
TCTCGAGCTTTTGGAGTACGTCGTCTTTAGGTTGGGGGGAGGGGTTTTATGCGATGGAGTTTCCCCACAC
TGAGTGGGTGGAGACTGAAGTTAGGCCAGCTTGGCACTTGATGTAATTCTCCTTGGAATTTGCCCTTTTT
GAGTTTGGATCTTGGTTCATTCTCAAGCCTCAGACAGTGGTTCAAAGTTTTTTTCTTCCATTTCAGGTGT
CGTGACGTACGGCCACCATGACCGAGTACAAGCCCACGGTGCGCCTCGCCACCCGCGACGACGTCCCCAG
GGCCGTACGCACCCTCGCCGCCGCGTTCGCCGACTACCCCGCCACGCGCCACACCGTCGATCCGGACCGC
CACATCGAGCGGGTCACCGAGCTGCAAGAACTCTTCCTCACGCGCGTCGGGCTCGACATCGGCAAGGTGT
GGGTCGCGGACGACGGCGCCGCCGTGGCGGTCTGGACCACGCCGGAGAGCGTCGAAGCGGGGGCGGTGTT
CGCCGAGATCGGCCCGCGCATGGCCGAGTTGAGCGGTTCCCGGCTGGCCGCGCAGCAACAGATGGAAGGC
CTCCTGGCGCCGCACCGGCCCAAGGAGCCCGCGTGGTTCCTGGCCACCGTCGGAGTCTCGCCCGACCACC
AGGGCAAGGGTCTGGGCAGCGCCGTCGTGCTCCCCGGAGTGGAGGCGGCCGAGCGCGCCGGGGTGCCCGC
CTTCCTGGAGACCTCCGCGCCCCGCAACCTCCCCTTCTACGAGCGGCTCGGCTTCACCGTCACCGCCGAC
GTCGAGGTGCCCGAAGGACCGCGCACCTGGTGCATGACCCGCAAGCCCGGTGCCTGAACGCGTTAAGTCG
ACAATCAACCTCTGGATTACAAAATTTGTGAAAGATTGACTGGTATTCTTAACTATGTTGCTCCTTTTAC
GCTATGTGGATACGCTGCTTTAATGCCTTTGTATCATGCTATTGCTTCCCGTATGGCTTTCATTTTCTCC
TCCTTGTATAAATCCTGGTTGCTGTCTCTTTATGAGGAGTTGTGGCCCGTTGTCAGGCAACGTGGCGTGG
TGTGCACTGTGTTTGCTGACGCAACCCCCACTGGTTGGGGCATTGCCACCACCTGTCAGCTCCTTTCCGG
GACTTTCGCTTTCCCCCTCCCTATTGCCACGGCGGAACTCATCGCCGCCTGCCTTGCCCGCTGCTGGACA
GGGGCTCGGCTGTTGGGCACTGACAATTCCGTGGTGTTGTCGGGGAAATCATCGTCCTTTCCTTGGCTGC
TCGCCTGTGTTGCCACCTGGATTCTGCGCGGGACGTCCTTCTGCTACGTCCCTTCGGCCCTCAATCCAGC
GGACCTTCCTTCCCGCGGCCTGCTGCCGGCTCTGCGGCCTCTTCCGCGTCTTCGCCTTCGCCCTCAGACG
AGTCGGATCTCCCTTTGGGCCGCCTCCCCGCGTCGACTTTAAGACCAATGACTTACAAGGCAGCTGTAGA
TCTTAGCCACTTTTTAAAAGAAAAGGGGGGACTGGAAGGGCTAATTCACTCCCAACGAAGACAAGATCTG
CTTTTTGCTTGTACTGGGTCTCTCTGGTTAGACCAGATCTGAGCCTGGGAGCTCTCTGGCTAACTAGGGA
ACCCACTGCTTAAGCCTCAATAAAGCTTGCCTTGAGTGCTTCAAGTAGTGTGTGCCCGTCTGTTGTGTGA
CTCTGGTAACTAGAGATCCCTCAGACCCTTTTAGTCAGTGTGGAAAATCTCTAGCAGTACGTATAGTAGT
TCATGTCATCTTATTATTCAGTATTTATAACTTGCAAAGAAATGAATATCAGAGAGTGAGAGGAACTTGT
TTATTGCAGCTTATAATGGTTACAAATAAAGCAATAGCATCACAAATTTCACAAATAAAGCATTTTTTTC
ACTGCATTCTAGTTGTGGTTTGTCCAAACTCATCAATGTATCTTATCATGTCTGGCTCTAGCTATCCCGC
CCCTAACTCCGCCCATCCCGCCCCTAACTCCGCCCAGTTCCGCCCATTCTCCGCCCCATGGCTGACTAAT
TTTTTTTATTTATGCAGAGGCCGAGGCCGCCTCGGCCTCTGAGCTATTCCAGAAGTAGTGAGGAGGCTTT
TTTGGAGGCCTAGGGACGTACCCAATTCGCCCTATAGTGAGTCGTATTACGCGCGCTCACTGGCCGTCGT
TTTACAACGTCGTGACTGGGAAAACCCTGGCGTTACCCAACTTAATCGCCTTGCAGCACATCCCCCTTTC
GCCAGCTGGCGTAATAGCGAAGAGGCCCGCACCGATCGCCCTTCCCAACAGTTGCGCAGCCTGAATGGCG
AATGGG
[124 nt withheld, positions 3367-3490]
C
[91 nt withheld, positions 3492-3582]
A
[49 nt withheld, positions 3584-3632]
CCTTTGACGTTGGAGTCCACGTTCTTT
[37 nt withheld, positions 3660-3696]
ACCCTATCTCGGTCTATTCTTTTGATTTATAAGGGATTTTGCCGATTTCGGCCTATTGGTTAAAAAATGA
GCTGATTTAACAAAAATTTAACGCGAATTTTAACAAAATATTAACGCTTACAATTTAGGTGGCACTTTTC
GGGGAAATGTGCGCGGAACCCCTATTTGTTTATTTTTCTAAATACATTCAAATATGTATCCGCTCATGAG
ACAATAACCCTGATAAATGCTTCAATAATATTGAAAAAGGAAGAGTATGAGTATTCAACATTTCCGTGTC
GCCCTTATTCCCTTTTTTGCGGCATTTTGCCTTCCTGTTTTTGCTCACCCAGAAACGCTGGTGAAAGTAA
AAGATGCTGAAGATCAGTTGGGTGCACGAGTGGGTTACATCGAACTGGATCTCAACAGCGGTAAGATCCT
TGAGAGTTTTCGCCCCGAAGAACGTTTTCCAATGATGAGCACTTTTAAAGTTCTGCTATGTGGCGCGGTA
TTATCCCGTATTGACGCCGGGCAAGAGCAACTCGGTCGCCGCATACACTATTCTCAGAATGACTTGGTTG
AGTACTCACCAGTCACAGAAAAGCATCTTACGGATGGCATGACAGTAAGAGAATTATGCAGTGCTGCCAT
AACCATGAGTGATAACACTGCGGCCAACTTACTTCTGACAACGATCGGAGGACCGAAGGAGCTAACCGCT
TTTTTGCACAACATGGGGGATCATGTAACTCGCCTTGATCGTTGGGAACCGGAGCTGAATGAAGCCATAC
CAAACGACGAGCGTGACACCACGATGCCTGTAGCAATGGCAACAACGTTGCGCAAACTATTAACTGGCGA
ACTACTTACTCTAGCTTCCCGGCAACAATTAATAGACTGGATGGAGGCGGATAAAGTTGCAGGACCACTT
CTGCGCTCGGCCCTTCCGGCTGGCTGGTTTATTGCTGATAAATCTGGAGCCGGTGAGCGTGGGTCTCGCG
GTATCATTGCAGCACTGGGGCCAGATGGTAAGCCCTCCCGTATCGTAGTTATCTACACGACGGGGAGTCA
GGCAACTATGGATGAACGAAATAGACAGATCGCTGAGATAGGTGCCTCACTGATTAAGCATTGGTAACTG
TCAGACCAAGTTTACTCATATATACTTTAGATTGATTTAAAACTTCATTTTTAATTTAAAAGGATCTAGG
TGAAGATCCTTTTTGATAATCTCATGACCAAAATCCCTTAACGTGAGTTTTCGTTCCACTGAGCGTCAGA
CCCCGTAGAAAAGATCAAAGGATCTTCTTGAGATCCTTTTTTTCTGCGCGTAATCTGCTGCTTGCAAACA
AAAAAACCACCGCTACCAGCGGTGGTTTGTTTGCCGGATCAAGAGCTACCAACTCTTTTTCCGAAGGTAA
CTGGCTTCAGCAGAGCGCAGATACCAAATACTGTTCTTCTAGTGTAGCCGTAGTTAGGCCACCACTTCAA
GAACTCTGTAGCACCGCCTACATACCTCGCTCTGCTAATCCTGTTACCAGTGGCTGCTGCCAGTGGCGAT
AAGTCGTGTCTTACCGGGTTGGACTCAAGACGATAGTTACCGGATAAGGCGCAGCGGTCGGGCTGAACGG
GGGGTTCGTGCACACAGCCCAGCTTGGAGCGAACGACCTACACCGAACTGAGATACCTACAGCGTGAGCT
ATGAGAAAGCGCCACGCTTCCCGAAGGGAGAAAGGCGGACAGGTATCCGGTAAGCGGCAGGGTCGGAACA
GGAGAGCGCACGAGGGAGCTTCCAGGGGGAAACGCCTGGTATCTTTATAGTCCTGTCGGGTTTCGCCACC
TCTGACTTGAGCGTCGATTTTTGTGATGCTCGTCAGGGGGGCGGAGCCTATGGAAAAACGCCAGCAACGC
GGCCTTTTTACGGTTCCTGGCCTTTTGCTGGCCTTTTGCTCACATGTTCTTTCCTGCGTTATCCCCTGAT
TCTGTGGATAACCGTATTACCGCCTTTGAGTGAGCTGATACCGCTCGCCGCAGCCGAACGACCGAGCGCA
GCGAGTCAGTGAGCGAGGAAGCGGAAGAGCGCCCAATACGCAAACCGCCTCTCCCCGCGCGTTGGCCGAT
TCATTAATGCAGCTGGCACGACAGGTTTCCCGACTGGAAAGCGGGCAGTGAGCGCAACGCAATTAATGTG
AGTTAGCTCACTCATTAGGCACCCCAGGCTTTACACTTTATGCTTCCGGCTCGTATGTTGTGTGGAATTG
TGAGCGGATAACAATTTCACACAGGAAACAGCTATGACCATGATTACGCCAAGCGCGCAATTAACCCTCA
CTAAAGGGAACAAAAGCTGGAGCTGCAAGCTTAATGTAGTCTTATGCAATACTCTTGTAGTCTTGCAACA
TGGTAACGATGAGTTAGCAACATGCCTTACAAGGAGAGAAAAAGCACCGTGCATGCCGATTGGTGGAAGT
AAGGTGGTACGATCGTGCCTTATTAGGAAGGCAACAGACGGGTCTGACATGGATTGGACGAACCACTGAA
TTGCCGCATTGCAGAGATATTGTATTTAAGTGCCTAGCTCGATACATAAACGGGTCTCTCTGGTTAGACC
AGATCTGAGCCTGGGAGCTCTCTGGCTAACTAGGGAACCCACTGCTTAAGCCTCAATAAAGCTTGCCTTG
AGTGCTTCAAGTAGTGTGTGCCCGTCTGTTGTGTGACTCTGGTAACTAGAGATCCCTCAGACCCTTTTAG
TCAGTGTGGAAAATCTCTAGCAGTGGCGCCCGAACAGGGACTTGAAAGCGAAAGGGAAACCAGAGGAGCT
CTCTCGACGCAGGACTCGGCTTGCTGAAGCGCGCACGGCAAGAGGCGAGGGGCGGCGACTGGTGAGTACG
CCAAAAATTTTGACTAGCGGAGGCTAGAAGGAGAGAGATGGGTGCGAGAGCGTCAGTATTAAGCGGGGGA
GAATTAGATCGCGATGGGAAAAAATTCGGTTAAGGCCAGGGGGAAAGAAAAAATATAAATTAAAACATAT
AGTATGGGCAAGCAGGGAGCTAGAACGATTCGCAGTTAATCCTGGCCTGTTAGAAACATCAGAAGGCTGT
AGACAAATACTGGGACAGCTACAACCATCCCTTCAGACAGGATCAGAAGAACTTAGATCATTATATAATA
CAGTAGCAACCCTCTATTGTGTGCATCAAAGGATAGAGATAAAAGACACCAAGGAAGCTTTAGACAAGAT
AGAGGAAGAGCAAAACAAAAGTAAGACCACCGCACAGCAAGCGGCCGCTGATCTTCAGACCTGGAGGAGG
AGATATGAGGGACAATTGGAGAAGTGAATTATATAAATATAAAGTAGTAAAAATTGAACCATTAGGAGTA
GCACCCACCAAGGCAAAGAGAAGAGTGGTGCAGAGAGAAAAAAGAGCAGTGGGAATAGGAGCTTTGTTCC
TTGGGTTCTTGGGAGCAGCAGGAAGCACTATGGGCGCAGCGTCAATGACGCTGACGGTACAGGCCAGACA
ATTATTGTCTGGTATAGTGCAGCAGCAGAACAATTTGCTGAGGGCTATTGAGGCGCAACAGCATCTGTTG
CAACTCACAGTCTGGGGCATCAAGCAGCTCCAGGCAAGAATCCTGGCTGTGGAAAGATACCTAAAGGATC
AACAGCTCCTGGGGATTTGGGGTTGCTCTGGAAAACTCATTTGCACCACTGCTGTGCCTTGGAATGCTAG
TTGGAGTAATAAATCTCTGGAACAGATTTGGAATCACACGACCTGGATGGAGTGGGACAGAGAAATTAAC
AATTACACAAGCTTAATACACTCCTTAATTGAAGAATCGCAAAACCAGCAAGAAAAGAATGAACAAGAAT
TATTGGAATTAGATAAATGGGCAAGTTTGTGGAATTGGTTTAACATAACAAATTGGCTGTGGTATATAAA
ATTATTCATAATGATAGTAGGAGGCTTGGTAGGTTTAAGAATAGTTTTTGCTGTACTTTCTATAGTGAAT
AGAGTTAGGCAGGGATATTCACCATTATCGTTTCAGACCCACCTCCCAACCCCGAGGGGACCCAGAGAGG
GCCTATTTCCCATGATTCCTTCATATTTGCATATACGATACAAGGCTGTTAGAGAGATAATTAGAATTAA
TTTGACTGTAAACACAAAGATATTAGTACAAAATACGTGACGTAGAAAGTAATAATTTCTTGGGTAGTTT
GCAGTTTTAAAATTATGTTTTAAAATGGACTATCATATGCTTACCGTAACTTGAAAGTATTTCGATTTCT
TGGCTTTATATATCTTGTGGAAAGGACGAAACACCGGAAGGTGTGATCCTATCCATGTTTTAGAGCTAGA
AATAGCAAGTTAAAATAAGGCTAGTCCGTTATCAACTTGAAAAAGTGGCACCGAGTCGGTGCTTTTTTAA
GCTTGGCGTAACTAGATCTTGAGACAAATGGCAGTATTCATCCACAATTTTAAAAGAAAAGGGGGGATTG
GGGGGTACAGTGCAGGGGAAAGAATAGTAGACATAATAGCAACAGACATACAAACTAAAGAATTACAAAA
ACAAATTACAAAAATTCAAAATTTTCGGGTTTATTACAGGGACAGCAGAGATCCACTTTGGCGCCGGCTC
GAGGGGG
