>Addgene plasmid #76962 | CAD gRNA (BRDN0001146638) | depositor partial sequence | sequence record 144422 | Target Sequence
GAAGGTGTGATCCTATCCAT
