>Addgene plasmid #76962 | CAD gRNA (BRDN0001146638) | addgene partial sequence | sequence record 186845 | hU6-F
TAGAAAGTAATAATTTCTTGGGTAGTTTGCAGTTTTAAAATTATGTTTTAAAATGGACTATCATATGCTT
ACCGTAACTTGAAAGTATTTCGATTTCTTGGCTTTATATATCTTGTGGAAAGGACGAAACACCGGAAGGT
GTGATCCTATCCATGTTTTAGAGCTAGAAATAGCAAGTTAAAATAAGGCTAGTCCGTTATCAACTTGAAA
AAGTGGCACCGAGTCGGTGCTTTTTTAAGCTTGGCGTAACTAGATCTTGAGACAAATGGCAGTATTCATC
CACAATTTTAAAAGAAAAGGGGGGATTGGGGGGTACAGTGCAGGGGAAAGAATAGTAGACATAATAGCAA
CAGACATACAAACTAAAGAATTACAAAAACAAATTACAAAAATTCAAAATTTTCGGGTTTATTACAGGGA
CAGCAGAGATCCACTTTGGCGCCGGCTCGAGGGGGCCCGGGTGCAAAGATGGATAAAGTTTTAAACAGAG
AGGAATCTTTGCAGCTAATGGACCTTCTAGGTCTTGAAAGGAGTGGGAATTGGCTCCGGTGCCCGTCAGT
GGGCAGAGCG
